LOCUS       48672\M-ST1-sgRN 3147 bp DNA circular 26-SEP-2013
SOURCE
  ORGANISM
COMMENT     This file is created by Vector NTI http://www.invitrogen.com/
COMMENT     VNTDATE|674126472|
COMMENT     VNTDBDATE|674126472|
COMMENT     LSOWNER|
COMMENT     VNTNAME|48672 M-ST1-sgRNA|
COMMENT     VNTAUTHORNAME|Kevin Esvelt|
COMMENT     VNTAUTHOREML|kesvelt@gmail.com|
COMMENT     Vector_NTI_Display_Data_(Do_Not_Edit!)
COMMENT     (SXF
COMMENT     (CGexDoc "48672 M-ST1-sgRNA" 0 3147
COMMENT     (CDBMol 0 0 1 1 1 0 0 0 0 "" "" 0 0 0 0 (CObList) (CObList)
            (CObList)
COMMENT     (CObList) -1 "")
COMMENT     (CDocSetData 1 1 0 0 0 0 "MAIN" 1 1 1 1 0 0 1 1 0 1 10 10 4294967295
            50 0
COMMENT     1 0 (CHomObj 0 0 0 3 75) (CWordArray) (CWordArray)
COMMENT     (CStringList "ApaLI" "AvaI" "BamHI" "ClaI" "EcoRI" "HindIII" "NcoI"
COMMENT     "PstI" "SmaI" "XmaI" "BsaI" "EcoRV") (CStringList "atg" "gtg")
COMMENT     (CStringList "taa" "tga" "tag") (CObList) 1 "{(0,1),2}" 0 0 "" 0
COMMENT     4294967295 0 1 0 0 0 0 0 "MAIN" 0 0 30 0
COMMENT     (CProteinMotifSearchObject 70 20 1 1 1 1 0 0 1 0 0 0 0 0))
COMMENT     (CMolPar 1 0 0 1 2665 1 3147 0 0 0 0 0 0 0 0) (CStringList)
            (CStringList)
COMMENT     (CObList) (COAPar 25 250 50 0 6 4 3 7) (COAPar 25 250 50 0 6 4 3 7)
COMMENT     (COAPar 25 250 50 0 6 4 3 7)
COMMENT     (CObList
COMMENT     #0=(CRSite (CStringList) "ApaLI" "gtgcac" 2 0 2 178 0 1627 0 0 "")
COMMENT     #1=(CRSite (CStringList) "AvaI" "cycgrg" 2 0 1 922 0 0 "")
COMMENT     #2=(CRSite (CStringList) "BamHI" "ggatcc" 2 0 2 475 0 918 0 0 "")
COMMENT     #3=(CRSite (CStringList) "ClaI" "atcgat" 3 0 1 2823 0 0 "")
COMMENT     #4=(CRSite (CStringList) "EcoRI" "gaattc" 2 0 1 397 0 0 "")
COMMENT     #5=(CRSite (CStringList) "HindIII" "aagctt" 2 0 1 954 0 0 "")
COMMENT     #6=(CRSite (CStringList) "NcoI" "ccatgg" 2 0 0 0 "")
COMMENT     #7=(CRSite (CStringList) "PstI" "ctgcag" 6 0 1 940 0 0 "")
COMMENT     #8=(CRSite (CStringList) "SmaI" "cccggg" 4 0 1 924 0 0 "")
COMMENT     #9=(CRSite (CStringList) "XmaI" "cccggg" 2 0 1 922 0 0 "")
COMMENT     #10=(CRSite (CStringList) "BsaI" "ggtctc" 8 12 0 0 "")
COMMENT     #11=(CRSite (CStringList) "EcoRV" "gatatc" 4 0 0 0 ""))
COMMENT     (CObList
COMMENT     #12=(CFSignal (CObList) "pUC origin" 33 0 0 1317 1984 0
            (CStringList)
COMMENT     (CStringList) 1 1 1 1 "")
COMMENT     #13=(CFSignal (CObList) "KanR" 4 0 1 2132 2947 0 (CStringList)
COMMENT     (CStringList) 1 1 1 1 "")
COMMENT     #14=(CFSignal (CObList) "U6 promoter" 29 0 0 432 749 0 (CStringList)
COMMENT     (CStringList) 1 1 1 1 "")
COMMENT     #15=(CFSignal (CObList) "spacer" 21 0 0 750 769 0 (CStringList)
COMMENT     (CStringList) 1 1 1 1 "")
COMMENT     #16=(CFSignal (CObList) "ST1m1 sgRNA" 21 0 0 770 879 0 (CStringList)
COMMENT     (CStringList) 1 1 1 1 "")
COMMENT     #17=(CFSignal (CObList)
COMMENT     "U6 promoter - ST1m1 sgRNA (orientation unknown)" 21 0 0 432 913 0
COMMENT     (CStringList) (CStringList) 1 1 1 1 "")) (CObList) (CObList)
COMMENT     (CObList) (CObList) (CObList) (CObList)
COMMENT     (CTextView 0
COMMENT     #18=(CGroupPar (CParagraph 0 (0 0) 1 2 0 0 180)
COMMENT     (CObjectList
COMMENT     #19=(CRefLinePar
COMMENT     (CLinePar (CParagraph 0 (0 0) 0 2 0 0 233)
COMMENT     "48672 M-ST1-sgRNA" 2) 5 "" 0 4)
COMMENT     #20=(CFolderPar
COMMENT     (CGroupPar (CParagraph 1 (0 0) 1 1 0 0 178)
COMMENT     (CObjectList
COMMENT     #21=(CLinePar (CParagraph 0 (0 0) 1 2 1 0 180)
COMMENT     "DNA '48672 M-ST1-sgRNA'" 1)
COMMENT     #22=(CLinePar (CParagraph 0 (0 0) 1 2 1 0 180)
COMMENT     "Local object" 1)
COMMENT     #23=(CLinePar (CParagraph 0 (0 0) 1 2 1 0 180)
COMMENT     "Created: 09/26/13 09:21AM" 1)
COMMENT     #24=(CLinePar (CParagraph 0 (0 0) 1 2 1 0 180)
COMMENT     "Last Modified: 09/26/13 09:21AM" 1)
COMMENT     #25=(CLinePar (CParagraph 0 (0 0) 1 2 1 0 180)
COMMENT     "length: 3147 bp" 1)
COMMENT     #26=(CLinePar (CParagraph 0 (0 0) 1 2 1 0 180)
COMMENT     "storage type: Basic" 1)
COMMENT     #27=(CLinePar (CParagraph 0 (0 0) 1 2 1 0 180)
COMMENT     "form: Circular" 1))) "General Description")
COMMENT     #28=(CFolderPar
COMMENT     (CGroupPar (CParagraph 2 (0 0) 1 1 0 0 178) (CObjectList))
COMMENT     "Standard Fields")
COMMENT     #29=(CRefLinePar
COMMENT     (CLinePar (CParagraph 0 (0 0) 0 2 0 0 233) "Comments" 2) 1 ""
COMMENT     0 0)
COMMENT     #30=(CFolderPar
COMMENT     (CGroupPar (CParagraph 8 (0 0) 1 2 0 0 178) (CObjectList))
COMMENT     "Annotations")
COMMENT     #31=(CFolderPar
COMMENT     (CGroupPar (CParagraph 12 (6 0) 1 1 0 0 178)
COMMENT     (CObjectList
COMMENT     #32=(CFolderPar
COMMENT     (CGroupPar (CParagraph 4 (7 4 0) 1 1 1 0 178)
COMMENT     (CObjectList
COMMENT     #33=(CFolderPar
COMMENT     (CGroupPar
COMMENT     (CParagraph 2132 (3 #13# 0) 1 2 2 0 327)
COMMENT     (CObjectList
COMMENT     #34=(CLinePar
COMMENT     (CParagraph 0 (0 0) 1 2 3 0 180)
COMMENT     "Start: 2132 End: 2947 (Complementary)"
COMMENT     1))) "KanR"))) "CDS (1 total)")
COMMENT     #35=(CFolderPar
COMMENT     (CGroupPar (CParagraph 21 (7 21 0) 1 1 1 0 178)
COMMENT     (CObjectList
COMMENT     #36=(CFolderPar
COMMENT     (CGroupPar
COMMENT     (CParagraph 432 (3 #17# 0) 1 2 2 0 194)
COMMENT     (CObjectList
COMMENT     #37=(CLinePar
COMMENT     (CParagraph 0 (0 0) 1 2 3 0 180)
COMMENT     "Start: 432 End: 913 " 1)))
COMMENT     "U6 promoter - ST1m1 sgRNA (orientation unknown)")
COMMENT     #38=(CFolderPar
COMMENT     (CGroupPar
COMMENT     (CParagraph 750 (3 #15# 0) 1 2 2 0 194)
COMMENT     (CObjectList
COMMENT     #39=(CLinePar
COMMENT     (CParagraph 0 (0 0) 1 2 3 0 180)
COMMENT     "Start: 750 End: 769 " 1))) "spacer")
COMMENT     #40=(CFolderPar
COMMENT     (CGroupPar
COMMENT     (CParagraph 770 (3 #16# 0) 1 2 2 0 194)
COMMENT     (CObjectList
COMMENT     #41=(CLinePar
COMMENT     (CParagraph 0 (0 0) 1 2 3 0 180)
COMMENT     "Start: 770 End: 879 " 1)))
COMMENT     "ST1m1 sgRNA"))) "Misc. Feature (3 total)")
COMMENT     #42=(CFolderPar
COMMENT     (CGroupPar (CParagraph 29 (7 29 0) 1 1 1 0 178)
COMMENT     (CObjectList
COMMENT     #43=(CFolderPar
COMMENT     (CGroupPar
COMMENT     (CParagraph 432 (3 #14# 0) 1 2 2 0 194)
COMMENT     (CObjectList
COMMENT     #44=(CLinePar
COMMENT     (CParagraph 0 (0 0) 1 2 3 0 180)
COMMENT     "Start: 432 End: 749 " 1)))
COMMENT     "U6 promoter")))
COMMENT     "Promoter Eukaryotic (1 total)")
COMMENT     #45=(CFolderPar
COMMENT     (CGroupPar (CParagraph 33 (7 33 0) 1 1 1 0 178)
COMMENT     (CObjectList
COMMENT     #46=(CFolderPar
COMMENT     (CGroupPar
COMMENT     (CParagraph 1317 (3 #12# 0) 1 2 2 0 194)
COMMENT     (CObjectList
COMMENT     #47=(CLinePar
COMMENT     (CParagraph 0 (0 0) 1 2 3 0 180)
COMMENT     "Start: 1317 End: 1984" 1)))
COMMENT     "pUC origin"))) "Replication Origin (1 total)")))
COMMENT     "Feature Map")
COMMENT     #48=(CFolderPar
COMMENT     (CGroupPar (CParagraph 13 (0 0) 1 1 0 0 178)
COMMENT     (CObjectList
COMMENT     #49=(CRSFolderPar
COMMENT     (CFolderPar
COMMENT     (CGroupPar (CParagraph 26962152 (8 0) 1 1 1 0 178)
COMMENT     (CObjectList
COMMENT     #50=(CGroupPar
COMMENT     (CParagraph 0 (10 #0# 0) 1 2 2 0 180)
COMMENT     (CObjectList
COMMENT     #51=(CLinePar
COMMENT     (CParagraph 0 (1 #0# 1) 1 2 2 0 191)
COMMENT     " N1: 178 " 1)
COMMENT     #52=(CLinePar
COMMENT     (CParagraph 0 (1 #0# 2) 1 2 2 0 191)
COMMENT     " N2: 1627 " 1))))) "ApaLI: 2 sites") 1
COMMENT     5 "GTGCAC" "CACGTG")
COMMENT     #53=(CRSFolderPar
COMMENT     (CFolderPar
COMMENT     (CGroupPar (CParagraph 26962320 (8 0) 1 1 1 0 178)
COMMENT     (CObjectList
COMMENT     #54=(CGroupPar
COMMENT     (CParagraph 0 (10 #1# 0) 1 2 2 0 180)
COMMENT     (CObjectList
COMMENT     #55=(CLinePar
COMMENT     (CParagraph 0 (1 #1# 1) 1 2 2 0 191)
COMMENT     " N1: 922 " 1))))) "AvaI: 1 site") 1 5
COMMENT     "CYCGRG" "GRGCYC")
COMMENT     #56=(CRSFolderPar
COMMENT     (CFolderPar
COMMENT     (CGroupPar (CParagraph 26962352 (8 0) 1 1 1 0 178)
COMMENT     (CObjectList
COMMENT     #57=(CGroupPar
COMMENT     (CParagraph 0 (10 #2# 0) 1 2 2 0 180)
COMMENT     (CObjectList
COMMENT     #58=(CLinePar
COMMENT     (CParagraph 0 (1 #2# 1) 1 2 2 0 191)
COMMENT     " N1: 475 " 1)
COMMENT     #59=(CLinePar
COMMENT     (CParagraph 0 (1 #2# 2) 1 2 2 0 191)
COMMENT     " N2: 918 " 1))))) "BamHI: 2 sites") 1 5
COMMENT     "GGATCC" "CCTAGG")
COMMENT     #60=(CRSFolderPar
COMMENT     (CFolderPar
COMMENT     (CGroupPar (CParagraph 26962608 (8 0) 1 1 1 0 178)
COMMENT     (CObjectList)) "BsaI: 0 sites") 7 11 "GGTCTCNNNNNN"
COMMENT     "CCAGAGNNNNNN")
COMMENT     #61=(CRSFolderPar
COMMENT     (CFolderPar
COMMENT     (CGroupPar (CParagraph 26962384 (8 0) 1 1 1 0 178)
COMMENT     (CObjectList
COMMENT     #62=(CGroupPar
COMMENT     (CParagraph 0 (10 #3# 0) 1 2 2 0 180)
COMMENT     (CObjectList
COMMENT     #63=(CLinePar
COMMENT     (CParagraph 0 (1 #3# 1) 1 2 2 0 191)
COMMENT     " N1: 2823 " 1))))) "ClaI: 1 site") 2 4
COMMENT     "ATCGAT" "TAGCTA")
COMMENT     #64=(CRSFolderPar
COMMENT     (CFolderPar
COMMENT     (CGroupPar (CParagraph 26962416 (8 0) 1 1 1 0 178)
COMMENT     (CObjectList
COMMENT     #65=(CGroupPar
COMMENT     (CParagraph 0 (10 #4# 0) 1 2 2 0 180)
COMMENT     (CObjectList
COMMENT     #66=(CLinePar
COMMENT     (CParagraph 0 (1 #4# 1) 1 2 2 0 191)
COMMENT     " N1: 397 " 1))))) "EcoRI: 1 site") 1 5
COMMENT     "GAATTC" "CTTAAG")
COMMENT     #67=(CRSFolderPar
COMMENT     (CFolderPar
COMMENT     (CGroupPar (CParagraph 17113768 (8 0) 1 1 1 0 178)
COMMENT     (CObjectList)) "EcoRV: 0 sites") 3 3 "GATATC"
COMMENT     "CTATAG")
COMMENT     #68=(CRSFolderPar
COMMENT     (CFolderPar
COMMENT     (CGroupPar (CParagraph 26962448 (8 0) 1 1 1 0 178)
COMMENT     (CObjectList
COMMENT     #69=(CGroupPar
COMMENT     (CParagraph 0 (10 #5# 0) 1 2 2 0 180)
COMMENT     (CObjectList
COMMENT     #70=(CLinePar
COMMENT     (CParagraph 0 (1 #5# 1) 1 2 2 0 191)
COMMENT     " N1: 954 " 1))))) "HindIII: 1 site") 1
COMMENT     5 "AAGCTT" "TTCGAA")
COMMENT     #71=(CRSFolderPar
COMMENT     (CFolderPar
COMMENT     (CGroupPar (CParagraph 26962480 (8 0) 1 1 1 0 178)
COMMENT     (CObjectList)) "NcoI: 0 sites") 1 5 "CCATGG"
COMMENT     "GGTACC")
COMMENT     #72=(CRSFolderPar
COMMENT     (CFolderPar
COMMENT     (CGroupPar (CParagraph 26962512 (8 0) 1 1 1 0 178)
COMMENT     (CObjectList
COMMENT     #73=(CGroupPar
COMMENT     (CParagraph 0 (10 #7# 0) 1 2 2 0 180)
COMMENT     (CObjectList
COMMENT     #74=(CLinePar
COMMENT     (CParagraph 0 (1 #7# 1) 1 2 2 0 191)
COMMENT     " N1: 940 " 1))))) "PstI: 1 site") 5 1
COMMENT     "CTGCAG" "GACGTC")
COMMENT     #75=(CRSFolderPar
COMMENT     (CFolderPar
COMMENT     (CGroupPar (CParagraph 26962544 (8 0) 1 1 1 0 178)
COMMENT     (CObjectList
COMMENT     #76=(CGroupPar
COMMENT     (CParagraph 0 (10 #8# 0) 1 2 2 0 180)
COMMENT     (CObjectList
COMMENT     #77=(CLinePar
COMMENT     (CParagraph 0 (1 #8# 1) 1 2 2 0 191)
COMMENT     " N1: 924 " 1))))) "SmaI: 1 site") 3 3
COMMENT     "CCCGGG" "GGGCCC")
COMMENT     #78=(CRSFolderPar
COMMENT     (CFolderPar
COMMENT     (CGroupPar (CParagraph 26962576 (8 0) 1 1 1 0 178)
COMMENT     (CObjectList
COMMENT     #79=(CGroupPar
COMMENT     (CParagraph 0 (10 #9# 0) 1 2 2 0 180)
COMMENT     (CObjectList
COMMENT     #80=(CLinePar
COMMENT     (CParagraph 0 (1 #9# 1) 1 2 2 0 191)
COMMENT     " N1: 922 " 1))))) "XmaI: 1 site") 1 5
COMMENT     "CCCGGG" "GGGCCC"))) "Restriction/Methylation Map"))))
COMMENT     (CGraphView
COMMENT     (CWStyleSheet
COMMENT     (CObjectList
COMMENT     #81=(CWidgetStyle "RSite Label" 1 (LOGPEN 0 0 13408563) 1 0 1
COMMENT     (LOGFONT 0 0 0 0 400 0 0 0 0 3 2 1 18 "Georgia") 0.555556 0 1 5
COMMENT     "@N (@S)" 0)
COMMENT     #82=(CWidgetStyle "Signal Label" 1 (LOGPEN 0 0 0) 1 0 1
COMMENT     (LOGFONT 0 0 0 0 700 0 0 0 0 3 2 1 34 "Arial") 0.666667 0 1 1
COMMENT     "@N" 0)
COMMENT     #83=(CWidgetStyle "Molecule Label 2" 0 0 1
COMMENT     (LOGFONT 0 0 0 0 400 0 0 0 0 3 2 1 18 "Georgia") 0.555556 0 1 16
COMMENT     "@L bp" 0)
COMMENT     #84=(CWidgetStyle "Molecule Label 1" 0 0 1
COMMENT     (LOGFONT 0 0 0 0 400 0 0 0 0 3 2 1 34 "Verdana") 0.833333 0 1 1
COMMENT     "@N" 0)
COMMENT     #85=(CWidgetStyle "Shape 3" 1 (LOGPEN 0 0 3355545) 1 1
COMMENT     (LOGBRUSH 0 6724095 0) 0 0 1 (LOGSHAPE 9 1 0.8 1.8 0))
COMMENT     #86=(CWidgetStyle "Shape 1" 1 (LOGPEN 0 0 6723840) 1 1
COMMENT     (LOGBRUSH 0 10079334 0) 0 0 1 (LOGSHAPE 9 1 0.8 1.8 0))
COMMENT     #87=(CWidgetStyle "Axis" 1 (LOGPEN 0 0 10079436) 2 1
COMMENT     (LOGBRUSH 0 13434879 0) 0 0 1 (LOGSHAPE 10 1 0 0 0))
COMMENT     #88=(CWidgetStyle "Line 2" 1 (LOGPEN 0 0 6723840) 8 0 0 0 1
COMMENT     (LOGSHAPE 1 1.9 0 0 0))
COMMENT     #89=(CWidgetStyle "RSite" 1 (LOGPEN 0 0 10053171) 8 0 0 0 1
COMMENT     (LOGSHAPE 1 1.9 0 0 0))
COMMENT     #90=(CWidgetStyle "Short Signal" 1 (LOGPEN 0 0 13395507) 10 0 0 0 1
COMMENT     (LOGSHAPE 1 1.9 0 0 0))
COMMENT     #91=(CWidgetStyle "Uniq RSite Label" 1 (LOGPEN 0 0 153) 1 0 1
COMMENT     (LOGFONT 0 0 0 0 400 0 0 0 0 3 2 1 18 "Georgia") 0.555556 128 1 5
COMMENT     "@N (@S)" 0)
COMMENT     #92=(CWidgetStyle "Vanilla" 1 (LOGPEN 0 0 0) 1 1
COMMENT     (LOGBRUSH 0 16777215 0) 1
COMMENT     (LOGFONT 0 0 0 0 400 0 0 0 0 7 48 2 18 "Times New Roman") 0.8 0 1
COMMENT     2 "?" 0)
COMMENT     #93=(CWidgetStyle "Mark 1" 0 0 1
COMMENT     (LOGFONT 0 0 0 0 400 0 0 0 2 7 48 2 2 "Windings") 0.7 0 1 2 "?" 0)
COMMENT     #94=(CWidgetStyle "Motif Label" 1 (LOGPEN 0 0 16744512) 1 0 1
COMMENT     (LOGFONT 0 0 0 0 400 0 0 0 0 3 2 1 34 "Arial") 0.611111 8388608 1
COMMENT     65535 "@N (@H)" 0)
COMMENT     #95=(CWidgetStyle "Fragment Label 2" 1 (LOGPEN 0 0 0) 1 0 1
COMMENT     (LOGFONT 0 0 0 0 400 0 0 0 0 3 2 1 49 "Courier New") 1.05 0 1 48
COMMENT     "@F bp (molecule @L bp)" 0)
COMMENT     #96=(CWidgetStyle "Fragment Label 1" 1 (LOGPEN 0 0 0) 1 0 1
COMMENT     (LOGFONT 0 0 0 0 400 0 0 0 0 3 2 1 34 "Arial") 0.91 0 1 1
COMMENT     "Fragment of @N" 0)
COMMENT     #97=(CWidgetStyle "Shape 4" 1 (LOGPEN 0 0 0) 1 1
COMMENT     (LOGBRUSH 2 8388608 5) 0 0 0)
COMMENT     #98=(CWidgetStyle "Shape 2" 1 (LOGPEN 0 0 0) 1 1 (LOGBRUSH 0 128 0)
            0
COMMENT     0 0)
COMMENT     #99=(CWidgetStyle "Shape 0" 1 (LOGPEN 0 0 0) 1 1 (LOGBRUSH 0 0 0) 0
            0
COMMENT     0)
COMMENT     #100=(CWidgetStyle "ORF" 1 (LOGPEN 0 0 16384) 8 0 0 0 1
COMMENT     (LOGSHAPE 7 0.2 3.41182 2.86186 0.609808))
COMMENT     #101=(CWidgetStyle "Line 4" 1 (LOGPEN 0 0 32768) 8 0 0 0 0)
COMMENT     #102=(CWidgetStyle "Line 3" 1 (LOGPEN 0 0 16711680) 8 0 0 0 0)
COMMENT     #103=(CWidgetStyle "Line 1" 1 (LOGPEN 0 0 16711680) 1 0 0 0 0)
COMMENT     #104=(CWidgetStyle "Short Promoter" 1 (LOGPEN 0 0 128) 6 0 0 0 0)
COMMENT     #105=(CWidgetStyle "Motif" 1 (LOGPEN 0 0 0) 1 0 0 0 0)
COMMENT     #106=(CWidgetStyle "Line 0" 1 (LOGPEN 0 0 0) 8 0 0 0 0)
COMMENT     #107=(CWidgetStyle "Void" 0 0 0 0 0)
COMMENT     #108=(CWidgetStyle "General Label" 1 (LOGPEN 0 0 0) 1 0 1
COMMENT     (LOGFONT 0 0 0 0 400 0 0 0 0 3 2 1 18 "Times New Roman") 0.91 0
COMMENT     1 3 "@T @N " 0)
COMMENT     #109=(CWidgetStyle "Position" 1 (LOGPEN 0 0 0) 1 0 0 0 0)
COMMENT     #110=(CWidgetStyle "Annotation" 0 0 1
COMMENT     (LOGFONT 0 0 0 0 400 0 0 0 0 3 2 1 18 "Times New Roman") 0.91 0
COMMENT     0 0)
COMMENT     #111=(CWidgetStyle "Position Label" 1 (LOGPEN 0 0 8388608) 1 0 1
COMMENT     (LOGFONT 0 0 0 0 400 0 1 0 0 3 2 1 34 "Arial") 0.63 8388608 1 1
COMMENT     "@N" 0)
COMMENT     #112=(CWidgetStyle "Range" 1 (LOGPEN 0 0 0) 1 1
COMMENT     (LOGBRUSH 0 16777215 0) 0 0 0)
COMMENT     #113=(CWidgetStyle "Range Label" 1 (LOGPEN 0 0 8388608) 1 0 1
COMMENT     (LOGFONT 0 0 0 0 400 0 1 0 0 3 2 1 34 "Arial") 0.63 8388608 1 1
COMMENT     "@N" 0)
COMMENT     #114=(CWidgetStyle "ORF Label" 1 (LOGPEN 0 0 49216) 1 0 1
COMMENT     (LOGFONT 0 0 0 0 400 0 0 0 0 3 2 1 18 "Times New Roman")
COMMENT     0.611111 0 1 65535 "@N" 0)
COMMENT     #115=(CWidgetStyle "CDS Label" 1 (LOGPEN 0 0 4227264) 1 0 1
COMMENT     (LOGFONT 0 0 0 0 400 0 0 0 0 3 2 1 34 "Arial") 0.555556 255 1 1
COMMENT     "@N" 0)
COMMENT     #116=(CWidgetStyle "Shape 5" 1 (LOGPEN 0 0 0) 3 1
COMMENT     (LOGBRUSH 0 16777113 0) 1
COMMENT     (LOGFONT 0 0 0 0 400 0 0 0 0 7 48 2 50 "Arial") 0.9 0 0 1
COMMENT     (LOGSHAPE 9 1 0.8 1.8 0))
COMMENT     #117=(CWidgetStyle "CDS" 1 (LOGPEN 0 0 0) 1 1 (LOGBRUSH 2 39423 3) 0
            0
COMMENT     1 (LOGSHAPE 9 1 0.8 1.8 0))
COMMENT     #118=(CWidgetStyle "Label 2" 1 (LOGPEN 0 0 4227264) 1 0 1
COMMENT     (LOGFONT 0 0 0 0 400 0 0 0 0 3 2 1 34 "Arial") 0.944444 8388608
COMMENT     1 1 "@N" 0)
COMMENT     #119=(CWidgetStyle "Label 3" 1 (LOGPEN 0 0 8421376) 1 0 1
COMMENT     (LOGFONT 0 0 0 0 700 255 0 0 0 3 2 1 34 "Arial") 0.833333 255 1
COMMENT     5 "@N (@S)" 0)
COMMENT     #120=(CWidgetStyle "Label 4" 1 (LOGPEN 0 0 8437824) 1 0 1
COMMENT     (LOGFONT 0 0 0 0 400 0 0 0 0 3 2 1 34 "Arial") 0.722222 0 1 5
COMMENT     "@N (@S)" 0)) 0.164644 1.74233 0.164644 2.53336
COMMENT     (70 (CShapeMapEntry 0 "Unique RSite" 1 "Uniq RSite Label") 67
COMMENT     (CShapeMapEntry 0 "ORF" 0 "ORF Label")) 40.0378 40.0378 39 39 0.1
COMMENT     -3147) 1 0 1 1 1
COMMENT     (mapper: 27.2503 -19.29 39 39 0.01 10 14 3147 3147 1 0 0)
COMMENT     #121=(CGroupWidget (CWidget 0 (0 0) 1 2 0 0 Nil -493 100)
COMMENT     (CObjectList
COMMENT     #122=(CGroupWidget (CWidget 1 (0 0) 1 2 0 0 Nil -341 100)
COMMENT     (CObjectList
COMMENT     #123=(CAxis
COMMENT     (CWideLine (CWidget 0 (0 0) 1 2 0 0 #87# 17634708 0)
COMMENT     (LOGPEN 0 0 10079436) 2 (LOGBRUSH 0 13434879 0) 1
COMMENT     6.27618 6.27418 1 0.0214037) 0.199339)
COMMENT     #124=(CLabel
COMMENT     (CWidget 1001 (0 0) 1 2 0 0 #84# 27831260 100)
COMMENT     (LOGPEN 0 0 13408563) 1
COMMENT     (LOGFONT 41 15 0 0 400 0 0 0 0 3 2 1 34 "Verdana")
COMMENT     2.53336 0.833333 0 "48672 M-ST1-sgRNA" "@N" 1 0 0.5
COMMENT     0 -6.206 8.71795 0.948718 Nil)
COMMENT     #125=(CLabel
COMMENT     (CWidget 1002 (0 0) 1 2 0 0 #83# 23642124 100)
COMMENT     (LOGPEN 0 0 13408563) 1
COMMENT     (LOGFONT 27 10 0 0 400 0 0 0 0 3 2 1 18 "Georgia")
COMMENT     2.53336 0.555556 0 "3147 bp" "@L bp" 16 0 -0.8 0
COMMENT     -7.47268 1.87179 0.615385 Nil)) (CObjectList))
COMMENT     #126=(CGroupWidget (CWidget 10 (6 0) 1 2 0 0 Nil -588 100)
COMMENT     (CObjectList
COMMENT     #127=(CGroupWidget
COMMENT     (CWidget 4 (7 4 0) 1 2 0 0 Nil -687 100)
COMMENT     (CObjectList
COMMENT     #128=(CWideArrow
COMMENT     (CWideLine
COMMENT     (CWidget 0 (3 #13# 0) 1 2 0 0 #85# 974 100)
COMMENT     (LOGPEN 0 0 3355545) 1
COMMENT     (LOGBRUSH 0 6724095 0) 1 0.398677 2.02528 1
COMMENT     0.082322) 0.8 1.8 1)
COMMENT     #129=(CLabel
COMMENT     (CWidget 0 (0 0) 1 2 0 0 #82# 909652316 100)
COMMENT     (LOGPEN 0 0 0) 1
COMMENT     (LOGFONT 32 12 0 0 700 0 0 0 0 3 2 1 34
COMMENT     "Arial") 2.53336 0.666667 0 "KanR" "@N" 1 0
COMMENT     0 9.78298 1.97573 1.82051 0.820513 #128#))
COMMENT     (CObjectList))
COMMENT     #130=(CGroupWidget
COMMENT     (CWidget 21 (7 21 0) 1 2 0 0 Nil -193 100)
COMMENT     (CObjectList
COMMENT     #131=(CScratch
COMMENT     (CWidget 0 (3 #15# 0) 1 2 0 0 #90# 65 100)
COMMENT     (LOGPEN 0 6 13395507) 10 1 4.78014 1.9
COMMENT     0.082322 1)
COMMENT     #132=(CLabel
COMMENT     (CWidget 0 (0 0) 1 2 0 0 #82# 23224364 100)
COMMENT     (LOGPEN 0 0 0) 1
COMMENT     (LOGFONT 32 12 0 0 700 0 0 0 0 3 2 1 34
COMMENT     "Arial") 2.53336 0.666667 0 "spacer" "@N" 1
COMMENT     0 0 -9.14025 8.30913 2.35897 0.820513 #131#)
COMMENT     #133=(CWideArrow
COMMENT     (CWideLine
COMMENT     (CWidget 0 (3 #16# 0) 1 2 0 0 #86# 27677572
COMMENT     100) (LOGPEN 0 0 6723840) 1
COMMENT     (LOGBRUSH 0 10079334 0) 0.835356 4.521
COMMENT     4.74027 1 0.082322) 0.8 1.8 0)
COMMENT     #134=(CLabel
COMMENT     (CWidget 0 (0 0) 1 2 0 0 #82# 27546260 100)
COMMENT     (LOGPEN 0 0 0) 1
COMMENT     (LOGFONT 32 12 0 0 700 0 0 0 0 3 2 1 34
COMMENT     "Arial") 2.53336 0.666667 0 "ST1m1 sgRNA"
COMMENT     "@N" 1 0 0 -9.68752 9.57581 4.74359 0.820513
COMMENT     #133#)
COMMENT     #135=(CWideArrow
COMMENT     (CWideLine
COMMENT     (CWidget 0 (3 #17# 0) 1 2 0 0 #86# 27161532
COMMENT     100) (LOGPEN 0 0 6723840) 1
COMMENT     (LOGBRUSH 0 10079334 0) 0.670712 4.45322
COMMENT     5.41404 1 0.082322) 0.8 1.8 0)
COMMENT     #136=(CLabel
COMMENT     (CWidget 0 (0 0) 1 2 0 0 #82# 1195459399 100)
COMMENT     (LOGPEN 0 0 0) 1
COMMENT     (LOGFONT 32 12 0 0 700 0 0 0 0 3 2 1 34
COMMENT     "Arial") 2.53336 0.666667 0
COMMENT     "U6 promoter - ST1m1 sgRNA (orientation unknown)"
COMMENT     "@N" 1 0 0 -17.0332 7.04245 16.8205 0.820513
COMMENT     #135#)) (CObjectList))
COMMENT     #137=(CGroupWidget
COMMENT     (CWidget 29 (7 29 0) 1 2 0 0 Nil -292 100)
COMMENT     (CObjectList
COMMENT     #138=(CWideArrow
COMMENT     (CWideLine
COMMENT     (CWidget 0 (3 #14# 0) 1 2 0 0 #86# 17446788
COMMENT     100) (LOGPEN 0 0 6723840) 1
COMMENT     (LOGBRUSH 0 10079334 0) 0.835356 4.78014
COMMENT     5.41404 1 0.082322) 0.8 1.8 0)
COMMENT     #139=(CLabel
COMMENT     (CWidget 0 (0 0) 1 2 0 0 #82# 1096045635 100)
COMMENT     (LOGPEN 0 0 0) 1
COMMENT     (LOGFONT 32 12 0 0 700 0 0 0 0 3 2 1 34
COMMENT     "Arial") 2.53336 0.666667 0 "U6 promoter"
COMMENT     "@N" 1 0 0 -11.3923 5.77577 4.12821 0.820513
COMMENT     #138#)) (CObjectList))
COMMENT     #140=(CGroupWidget
COMMENT     (CWidget 33 (7 33 0) 1 2 0 0 Nil -637 100)
COMMENT     (CObjectList
COMMENT     #141=(CWideArrow
COMMENT     (CWideLine
COMMENT     (CWidget 0 (3 #12# 0) 1 2 0 0 #85# 16904732
COMMENT     100) (LOGPEN 0 0 3355545) 1
COMMENT     (LOGBRUSH 0 6724095 0) 1 2.31831 3.64989 1
COMMENT     0.082322) 0.8 1.8 0)
COMMENT     #142=(CLabel (CWidget 0 (0 0) 1 2 0 0 #82# 0 100)
COMMENT     (LOGPEN 0 0 0) 1
COMMENT     (LOGFONT 32 12 0 0 700 0 0 0 0 3 2 1 34
COMMENT     "Arial") 2.53336 0.666667 0 "pUC origin"
COMMENT     "@N" 1 0 0 2.4806 1.97573 3.51282 0.820513
COMMENT     #141#)) (CObjectList))) (CObjectList))
COMMENT     #143=(CGroupWidget (CWidget 11 (8 0) 1 2 0 0 Nil -143 100)
COMMENT     (CObjectList
COMMENT     #144=(CGroupWidget
COMMENT     (CWidget 1 (10 #1# 0) 1 2 0 0 Nil -637 100)
COMMENT     (CObjectList
COMMENT     #145=(CScratch
COMMENT     (CWidget 1 (1 #1# 1) 1 2 0 0 #89# 27891268
COMMENT     100) (LOGPEN 0 6 10053171) 8 1 4.43728 1.9
COMMENT     0.082322 1)
COMMENT     #146=(CLabel
COMMENT     (CWidget 0 (0 0) 1 2 0 0 #91# 16879924 100)
COMMENT     (LOGPEN 0 0 153) 1
COMMENT     (LOGFONT 27 10 0 0 400 0 0 0 0 3 2 1 18
COMMENT     "Georgia") 2.53336 0.555556 128
COMMENT     "{\\i Ava}I (922)" "@N (@S)" 5 0 0 -7.81482
COMMENT     13.3758 2.66667 0.615385 #145#))
COMMENT     (CObjectList))
COMMENT     #147=(CGroupWidget
COMMENT     (CWidget 1 (10 #3# 0) 1 2 0 0 Nil -242 100)
COMMENT     (CObjectList
COMMENT     #148=(CScratch
COMMENT     (CWidget 1 (1 #3# 1) 1 2 0 0 #89# 23310100
COMMENT     100) (LOGPEN 0 6 10053171) 8 1 0.64785 1.9
COMMENT     0.082322 1)
COMMENT     #149=(CLabel
COMMENT     (CWidget 0 (0 0) 1 2 0 0 #91# 27831972 100)
COMMENT     (LOGPEN 0 0 153) 1
COMMENT     (LOGFONT 27 10 0 0 400 0 0 0 0 3 2 1 18
COMMENT     "Georgia") 2.53336 0.555556 128
COMMENT     "{\\i Cla}I (2823)" "@N (@S)" 5 0 0 12.877
COMMENT     1.97573 2.82051 0.615385 #148#))
COMMENT     (CObjectList))
COMMENT     #150=(CGroupWidget
COMMENT     (CWidget 1 (10 #4# 0) 1 2 0 0 Nil -691 100)
COMMENT     (CObjectList
COMMENT     #151=(CScratch
COMMENT     (CWidget 1 (1 #4# 1) 1 2 0 0 #89# 23238584
COMMENT     100) (LOGPEN 0 6 10053171) 8 1 5.4838 1.9
COMMENT     0.082322 1)
COMMENT     #152=(CLabel
COMMENT     (CWidget 0 (0 0) 1 2 0 0 #91# 1063777500 100)
COMMENT     (LOGPEN 0 0 153) 1
COMMENT     (LOGFONT 27 10 0 0 400 0 0 0 0 3 2 1 18
COMMENT     "Georgia") 2.53336 0.555556 128
COMMENT     "{\\i Eco}RI (397)" "@N (@S)" 5 0 0 -12.4967
COMMENT     3.24241 3 0.615385 #151#)) (CObjectList))
COMMENT     #153=(CGroupWidget
COMMENT     (CWidget 1 (10 #5# 0) 1 2 0 0 Nil -543 100)
COMMENT     (CObjectList
COMMENT     #154=(CScratch
COMMENT     (CWidget 1 (1 #5# 1) 1 2 0 0 #89# 22768020
COMMENT     100) (LOGPEN 0 6 10053171) 8 1 4.37349 1.9
COMMENT     0.082322 1)
COMMENT     #155=(CLabel
COMMENT     (CWidget 0 (0 0) 1 2 0 0 #91# 27195620 100)
COMMENT     (LOGPEN 0 0 153) 1
COMMENT     (LOGFONT 27 10 0 0 400 0 0 0 0 3 2 1 18
COMMENT     "Georgia") 2.53336 0.555556 128
COMMENT     "{\\i Hin}dIII (954)" "@N (@S)" 5 0 0
COMMENT     -7.94986 17.1759 3.48718 0.615385 #154#))
COMMENT     (CObjectList))
COMMENT     #156=(CGroupWidget
COMMENT     (CWidget 1 (10 #7# 0) 1 2 0 0 Nil 667 100)
COMMENT     (CObjectList
COMMENT     #157=(CScratch
COMMENT     (CWidget 1 (1 #7# 1) 1 2 0 0 #89# 82 100)
COMMENT     (LOGPEN 0 6 10053171) 8 1 4.4014 1.9 0.082322
COMMENT     1)
COMMENT     #158=(CLabel
COMMENT     (CWidget 0 (0 0) 1 2 0 0 #91# 17627812 100)
COMMENT     (LOGPEN 0 0 153) 1
COMMENT     (LOGFONT 27 10 0 0 400 0 0 0 0 3 2 1 18
COMMENT     "Georgia") 2.53336 0.555556 128
COMMENT     "{\\i Pst}I (940)" "@N (@S)" 5 0 0 -7.63437
COMMENT     15.9092 2.61538 0.615385 #157#))
COMMENT     (CObjectList))
COMMENT     #159=(CGroupWidget
COMMENT     (CWidget 1 (10 #8# 0) 1 2 0 0 Nil -493 100)
COMMENT     (CObjectList
COMMENT     #160=(CScratch
COMMENT     (CWidget 1 (1 #8# 1) 1 2 0 0 #89# 23362660
COMMENT     100) (LOGPEN 0 6 10053171) 8 1 4.43329 1.9
COMMENT     0.082322 1)
COMMENT     #161=(CLabel (CWidget 0 (0 0) 1 2 0 0 #91# 130 100)
COMMENT     (LOGPEN 0 0 153) 1
COMMENT     (LOGFONT 27 10 0 0 400 0 0 0 0 3 2 1 18
COMMENT     "Georgia") 2.53336 0.555556 128
COMMENT     "{\\i Sma}I (924)" "@N (@S)" 5 0 0 -7.90018
COMMENT     14.6425 2.87179 0.615385 #160#))
COMMENT     (CObjectList))
COMMENT     #162=(CGroupWidget
COMMENT     (CWidget 1 (10 #9# 0) 1 2 0 0 Nil 667 100)
COMMENT     (CObjectList
COMMENT     #163=(CScratch
COMMENT     (CWidget 1 (1 #9# 1) 1 2 0 0 #89# 23690508
COMMENT     100) (LOGPEN 0 6 10053171) 8 1 4.43728 1.9
COMMENT     0.082322 1)
COMMENT     #164=(CLabel
COMMENT     (CWidget 0 (0 0) 1 2 0 0 #91# 2081903016 100)
COMMENT     (LOGPEN 0 0 153) 1
COMMENT     (LOGFONT 27 10 0 0 400 0 0 0 0 3 2 1 18
COMMENT     "Georgia") 2.53336 0.555556 128
COMMENT     "{\\i Xma}I (922)" "@N (@S)" 5 0 0 -7.95584
COMMENT     12.1092 2.94872 0.615385 #163#))
COMMENT     (CObjectList))
COMMENT     #165=(CGroupWidget
COMMENT     (CWidget 2 (10 #0# 0) 1 2 0 0 Nil -94 100)
COMMENT     (CObjectList
COMMENT     #166=(CScratch
COMMENT     (CWidget 1 (1 #0# 1) 1 2 0 0 #89# 12 100)
COMMENT     (LOGPEN 0 6 10053171) 8 1 5.92036 1.9
COMMENT     0.082322 1)
COMMENT     #167=(CLabel
COMMENT     (CWidget 0 (0 0) 1 2 0 0 #81# 27826404 100)
COMMENT     (LOGPEN 0 0 13408563) 1
COMMENT     (LOGFONT 27 10 0 0 400 0 0 0 0 3 2 1 18
COMMENT     "Georgia") 2.53336 0.555556 0
COMMENT     "{\\i Apa}LI (178)" "@N (@S)" 5 0 0 -14.393
COMMENT     1.97573 3.02564 0.615385 #166#)
COMMENT     #168=(CScratch
COMMENT     (CWidget 2 (1 #0# 2) 1 2 0 0 #89# 1650536796
COMMENT     100) (LOGPEN 0 6 10053171) 8 1 3.03194 1.9
COMMENT     0.082322 1)
COMMENT     #169=(CLabel
COMMENT     (CWidget 0 (0 0) 1 2 0 0 #81# 22852836 100)
COMMENT     (LOGPEN 0 0 13408563) 1
COMMENT     (LOGFONT 27 10 0 0 400 0 0 0 0 3 2 1 18
COMMENT     "Georgia") 2.53336 0.555556 0
COMMENT     "{\\i Apa}LI (1627)" "@N (@S)" 5 0 0 2.15805
COMMENT     3.24241 3.30769 0.615385 #168#))
COMMENT     (CObjectList))
COMMENT     #170=(CGroupWidget
COMMENT     (CWidget 2 (10 #2# 0) 1 2 0 0 Nil -687 100)
COMMENT     (CObjectList
COMMENT     #171=(CScratch
COMMENT     (CWidget 1 (1 #2# 1) 1 2 0 0 #89# 22748596
COMMENT     100) (LOGPEN 0 6 10053171) 8 1 5.32832 1.9
COMMENT     0.082322 1)
COMMENT     #172=(CLabel
COMMENT     (CWidget 0 (0 0) 1 2 0 0 #81# 2081903016 100)
COMMENT     (LOGPEN 0 0 13408563) 1
COMMENT     (LOGFONT 27 10 0 0 400 0 0 0 0 3 2 1 18
COMMENT     "Georgia") 2.53336 0.555556 0
COMMENT     "{\\i Bam}HI (475)" "@N (@S)" 5 0 0 -12.0054
COMMENT     4.50909 3.35897 0.615385 #171#)
COMMENT     #173=(CScratch
COMMENT     (CWidget 2 (1 #2# 2) 1 2 0 0 #89# 22768804
COMMENT     100) (LOGPEN 0 6 10053171) 8 1 4.44525 1.9
COMMENT     0.082322 1)
COMMENT     #174=(CLabel
COMMENT     (CWidget 0 (0 0) 1 2 0 0 #81# 23690260 100)
COMMENT     (LOGPEN 0 0 13408563) 1
COMMENT     (LOGFONT 27 10 0 0 400 0 0 0 0 3 2 1 18
COMMENT     "Georgia") 2.53336 0.555556 0
COMMENT     "{\\i Bam}HI (918)" "@N (@S)" 5 0 0 -8.19537
COMMENT     10.8425 3.35897 0.615385 #173#))
COMMENT     (CObjectList))) (CObjectList))
COMMENT     #175=(CGroupWidget (CWidget 14 (16 0) 1 2 0 0 Nil 0 100)
COMMENT     (CObjectList) (CObjectList))
COMMENT     #176=(CGroupWidget (CWidget 12 (0 0) 1 2 0 0 Nil -394 100)
COMMENT     (CObjectList) (CObjectList))) (CObjectList)))
COMMENT     (CSeqView 10 10 (CObjectList) (CObList) 1 (CObList)) (CObList) 0
COMMENT     (CStringList) 2082602632 2082602632 (CObList)))
FEATURES             Location/Qualifiers
     rep_origin      1317..1984
                     /vntifkey="33"
                     /label=pUC\origin
     CDS             complement(2132..2947)
                     /vntifkey="4"
                     /label=KanR
     promoter        432..749
                     /vntifkey="29"
                     /label=U6\promoter
     misc_feature    750..769
                     /vntifkey="21"
                     /label=spacer
     misc_feature    432..913
                     /vntifkey="21"
                     /label=U6\promoter\-\ST1m1\sgRNA\(orientation\unknown)
     misc_feature    770..879
                     /vntifkey="21"
                     /label=ST1m1\sgRNA
BASE COUNT  855 a 751 c 744 g 797 t
ORIGIN
        1 tcgcgcgttt cggtgatgac ggtgaaaacc tctgacacat gcagctcccg gagacggtca
       61 cagcttgtct gtaagcggat gccgggagca gacaagcccg tcagggcgcg tcagcgggtg
      121 ttggcgggtg tcggggctgg cttaactatg cggcatcaga gcagattgta ctgagagtgc
      181 accatatgcg gtgtgaaata ccgcacagat gcgtaaggag aaaataccgc atcaggcgcc
      241 attcgccatt caggctgcgc aactgttggg aagggcgatc ggtgcgggcc tcttcgctat
      301 tacgccagct ggcgaaaggg ggatgtgctg caaggcgatt aagttgggta acgccagggt
      361 tttcccagtc acgacgttgt aaaacgacgg ccagtgaatt cgagctcggt acctcgcgaa
      421 tgcatctaga ttgtacaaaa aagcaggctt taaaggaacc aattcagtcg actggatccg
      481 gtaccaaggt cgggcaggaa gagggcctat ttcccatgat tccttcatat ttgcatatac
      541 gatacaaggc tgttagagag ataattagaa ttaatttgac tgtaaacaca aagatattag
      601 tacaaaatac gtgacgtaga aagtaataat ttcttgggta gtttgcagtt ttaaaattat
      661 gttttaaaat ggactatcat atgcttaccg taacttgaaa gtatttcgat ttcttggctt
      721 tatatatctt gtggaaagga cgaaacaccg tcccctccac cccacagtgg tcccctccac
      781 cccacagtgg tttttgtact ctcagaaatg cagaagctac aaagataagg cttcatgccg
      841 aaatcaacac cctgtcattt tatggcaggg tgtttttttc tagacccagc tttcttgtac
      901 aaagttggca ttaatcggat cccgggcccg tcgactgcag aggcctgcat gcaagcttgg
      961 cgtaatcatg gtcatagctg tttcctgtgt gaaattgtta tccgctcaca attccacaca
     1021 acatacgagc cggaagcata aagtgtaaag cctggggtgc ctaatgagtg agctaactca
     1081 cattaattgc gttgcgctca ctgcccgctt tccagtcggg aaacctgtcg tgccagctgc
     1141 attaatgaat cggccaacgc gcggggagag gcggtttgcg tattgggcgc tcttccgctt
     1201 cctcgctcac tgactcgctg cgctcggtcg ttcggctgcg gcgagcggta tcagctcact
     1261 caaaggcggt aatacggtta tccacagaat caggggataa cgcaggaaag aacatgtgag
     1321 caaaaggcca gcaaaaggcc aggaaccgta aaaaggccgc gttgctggcg tttttccata
     1381 ggctccgccc ccctgacgag catcacaaaa atcgacgctc aagtcagagg tggcgaaacc
     1441 cgacaggact ataaagatac caggcgtttc cccctggaag ctccctcgtg cgctctcctg
     1501 ttccgaccct gccgcttacc ggatacctgt ccgcctttct cccttcggga agcgtggcgc
     1561 tttctcatag ctcacgctgt aggtatctca gttcggtgta ggtcgttcgc tccaagctgg
     1621 gctgtgtgca cgaacccccc gttcagcccg accgctgcgc cttatccggt aactatcgtc
     1681 ttgagtccaa cccggtaaga cacgacttat cgccactggc agcagccact ggtaacagga
     1741 ttagcagagc gaggtatgta ggcggtgcta cagagttctt gaagtggtgg cctaactacg
     1801 gctacactag aagaacagta tttggtatct gcgctctgct gaagccagtt accttcggaa
     1861 aaagagttgg tagctcttga tccggcaaac aaaccaccgc tggtagcggt ggtttttttg
     1921 tttgcaagca gcagattacg cgcagaaaaa aaggatctca agaagatcct ttgatctttt
     1981 ctacggggtc tgacgctcag tggaacgaaa actcacgtta agggattttg gtcatgagat
     2041 tatcaaaaag gatcttcacc tagatccttt taaattaaaa atgaagtttt aaatcaatct
     2101 aaagtatata tgagtaaact tggtctgaca gttagaaaaa ctcatcgagc atcaaatgaa
     2161 actgcaattt attcatatca ggattatcaa taccatattt ttgaaaaagc cgtttctgta
     2221 atgaaggaga aaactcaccg aggcagttcc ataggatggc aagatcctgg tatcggtctg
     2281 cgattccgac tcgtccaaca tcaatacaac ctattaattt cccctcgtca aaaataaggt
     2341 tatcaagtga gaaatcacca tgagtgacga ctgaatccgg tgagaatggc aaaagtttat
     2401 gcatttcttt ccagacttgt tcaacaggcc agccattacg ctcgtcatca aaatcactcg
     2461 catcaaccaa accgttattc attcgtgatt gcgcctgagc gagacgaaat acgcgatcgc
     2521 tgttaaaagg acaattacaa acaggaatcg aatgcaaccg gcgcaggaac actgccagcg
     2581 catcaacaat attttcacct gaatcaggat attcttctaa tacctggaat gctgttttcc
     2641 cagggatcgc agtggtgagt aaccatgcat catcaggagt acggataaaa tgcttgatgg
     2701 tcggaagagg cataaattcc gtcagccagt ttagtctgac catctcatct gtaacatcat
     2761 tggcaacgct acctttgcca tgtttcagaa acaactctgg cgcatcgggc ttcccataca
     2821 atcgatagat tgtcgcacct gattgcccga cattatcgcg agcccattta tacccatata
     2881 aatcagcatc catgttggaa tttaatcgcg gcctagagca agacgtttcc cgttgaatat
     2941 ggctcatact cttccttttt caatattatt gaagcattta tcagggttat tgtctcatga
     3001 gcggatacat atttgaatgt atttagaaaa ataaacaaat aggggttccg cgcacatttc
     3061 cccgaaaagt gccacctgac gtctaagaaa ccattattat catgacatta acctataaaa
     3121 ataggcgtat cacgaggccc tttcgtc
//
